Addgene plasmid #122795: pAC10075_pLX-NpuDnaE(C)-Hygro(^C; 278-341)-IRES-mCherry
Purpose: Plasmid 75:Lentiviral vector encoding NpuDnaE(C)-Hygro(^C;278-341)and mCherry
Depositing lab: Albert Cheng. Publication: Split Selectable Markers. Jillette N, Du M, Cheng AW. bioRxiv 452979 10.1101/452979.
Backbone
  Vector backbone: pAC10096_pLX-DEST-IRES-mCherry (Addgene# 122816)
  Vector type: Mammalian Expression, Lentiviral
  Selectable markers: NpuDnaE(C)-Hygro(^C;278-341)
Growth in bacteria
  Bacterial resistance: Ampicillin, 100 μg/mL
  Growth temperature: 30°C
  Growth strain: NEB Stable
  Copy number: Unknown
Gene/Insert
  Gene/Insert name: NpuDnaE(C)-Hygro(^C;278-341)
  Species: Synthetic
  Cloning method: Gateway Cloning
  Sequencing primers: 5′ CMV-Forward; 3′ IRES-R
Terms and licenses: Academic/Nonprofit Terms; Industry Terms: Not Available to Industry
Depositor comments: Please visit https://www.biorxiv.org/content/10.1101/452979v2 for BioRxiv preprint.
How to cite: pAC10075_pLX-NpuDnaE(C)-Hygro(^C; 278-341)-IRES-mCherry was a gift from Albert Cheng (Addgene plasmid # 122795)
