[The description below was written by a language model from this plasmid's Addgene catalogue record and pLannotate feature annotations shown in this document.]
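Description:
pAC10075_pLX-NpuDnaE(C)-Hygro(^C; 278-341)-IRES-mCherry is a lentiviral mammalian expression plasmid of 8,955 bp, made by Gateway cloning into the pLX-DEST-IRES-mCherry destination backbone. It is propagated in E. coli through a high-copy ColE1/pUC-type origin with ampicillin selection (AmpR), and also carries an f1 origin and an SV40 origin. The viral portion has the layout of a third-generation, self-inactivating HIV-1 vector. An RSV promoter fused to a truncated 5' LTR drives genomic RNA production in packaging cells. It is followed by the Ψ packaging signal with a gag fragment, the RRE for Rev-dependent export, a cPPT/CTS, a WPRE to boost transcript expression, and a ΔU3 3' LTR with a downstream SV40 poly(A) signal.

The payload sits between attB1 and attB2 sites downstream of the CMV enhancer/promoter. It is a synthetic fusion of the C-terminal half of the Npu DnaE split intein to a C-terminal fragment of hygromycin phosphotransferase (residues 278-341 by the construct name). The annotation detects only the HygR fragment, and the gap between attB1 and that fragment presumably holds the intein portion. A V5 tag is annotated just after attB2, but the record does not say whether it is read in frame with the insert. An EMCV IRES then allows mCherry to be translated from the same transcript, marking transduced cells red. An hPGK promoter is also annotated upstream of the cPPT, and its role is not stated.

The fragment alone should not confer hygromycin resistance. As part of a split selectable marker system, it is meant to be co-delivered with a partner vector carrying the complementary N-terminal Hygro fragment fused to the N-intein, so that protein trans-splicing rebuilds the functional enzyme. A single antibiotic can then select for cells carrying both vectors.
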