Features (pLannotate 1.2.2; 32 found; start..end, strand, type, name):
     65..368     +  enhancer       CMV enhancer: human cytomegalovirus immediate early enhancer
    369..572     +  promoter       CMV promoter: human cytomegalovirus (CMV) immediate early promoter
    595..619     +  protein_bind   attB1: mutant version of attB; recombination site for the Gateway® BP reaction BP Clonase™
    752..948     +  CDS            HygR (fragment): aminoglycoside phosphotransferase from E. coli confers resistance to hygromycin
    964..988     -  protein_bind   attB2: mutant version of attB; recombination site for the Gateway® BP reaction BP Clonase™
    990..1031    +  CDS            V5 tag: epitope tag from simian virus 5
   1070..1630    +  misc_feature   IRES: internal ribosome entry site (IRES) of the encephalomyocarditis virus (EMCV)
   1633..2340    +  CDS            mCherry: mCherry is a basic (constitutively fluorescent) red fluorescent protein published in 2004, derived from Discosoma sp.. It is reported to be a very rapidly-maturing monomer with low acid sensitivity.
   2367..2955    +  misc_feature   WPRE: woodchuck hepatitis virus posttranscriptional regulatory element
   3006..3025    +  misc_feature   cPPT/CTS (fragment): central polypurine tract and central termination sequence of HIV-1
   3027..3260    +  LTR            3' LTR (ΔU3): self-inactivating 3' long terminal repeat (LTR) from HIV-1
   3338..3459    +  polyA_signal   SV40 poly(A) signal: SV40 polyadenylation signal
   3499..3634    +  rep_origin     SV40 ori: SV40 origin of replication
   3655..3673    -  promoter       T7 promoter: promoter for bacteriophage T7 RNA polymerase
   3681..3836    +  CDS            lacZα (fragment): LacZα fragment of β-galactosidase; lacZ fragment
   3841..4269    +  rep_origin     f1 ori (sequence partly withheld): f1 bacteriophage origin of replication; arrow indicates direction of (+) strand synthesis
   4322..4426    +  promoter       AmpR promoter: bla
   4427..5287    +  CDS            AmpR: β-lactamase; bla; confers resistance to ampicillin, carbenicillin, and related antibiotics
   5458..6046    +  rep_origin     ori: high-copy-number ColE1/pMB1/pBR322/pUC origin of replication
   6229..6321    +  CDS            lacI (fragment): lac repressor; lacI; The lac repressor binds to the lac operator to inhibit transcription in E. coli. This inhibition can be relieved by adding lactose or isopropyl-β-D-thiogalactopyranoside (IPTG).
   6334..6355    +  protein_bind   CAP binding site: CAP binding activates transcription in the presence of cAMP. E. coli catabolite activator protein
   6370..6400    +  promoter       lac promoter: promoter for the E. coli lac operon
   6408..6424    +  protein_bind   lac operator: The lac repressor binds to the lac operator to inhibit transcription in E. coli. This inhibition can be relieved by adding lactose or isopropyl-β-D-thiogalactopyranoside (IPTG). lac repressor encoded by lacI
   6469..6487    +  promoter       T3 promoter: promoter for bacteriophage T3 RNA polymerase
   6515..6741    +  promoter       RSV promoter: Rous sarcoma virus enhancer/promoter
   6742..6922    +  LTR            5' LTR (truncated): truncated 5' long terminal repeat (LTR) from HIV-1
   6969..7094    +  misc_feature   HIV-1 Ψ: packaging signal of human immunodeficiency virus type 1
   7078..7441    +  CDS            HIV-1 gag (fragment): gag protein from human immunodeficiency virus 1; gag
   7587..7820    +  misc_feature   RRE: The Rev response element (RRE) of HIV-1 allows for Rev-dependent mRNA export from the nucleus to the cytoplasm.
   8197..8223    +  CDS            Rev (fragment): human immunodeficiency virus 1 (HIV-1) Rev protein; rev; enhances nuclear export of unspliced and incompletely spliced viral mRNAs
   8224..8724    +  promoter       hPGK promoter: human phosphoglycerate kinase 1 promoter
   8786..8903    +  misc_feature   cPPT/CTS: central polypurine tract and central termination sequence of HIV-1
>Addgene plasmid #122795 | pAC10075_pLX-NpuDnaE(C)-Hygro(^C; 278-341)-IRES-mCherry | depositor full sequence | sequence record 234300 | pAC10075_pLX-NpuDnaE(C)-Hygro(^C; 278-341)-IRES-mCherry sequence 8955 bps
CCCGGGGTTATTAATAGTAATCAATTACGGGGTCATTAGTTCATAGCCCATATATGGAGTTCCGCGTTAC
ATAACTTACGGTAAATGGCCCGCCTGGCTGACCGCCCAACGACCCCCGCCCATTGACGTCAATAATGACG
TATGTTCCCATAGTAACGCCAATAGGGACTTTCCATTGACGTCAATGGGTGGAGTATTTACGGTAAACTG
CCCACTTGGCAGTACATCAAGTGTATCATATGCCAAGTACGCCCCCTATTGACGTCAATGACGGTAAATG
GCCCGCCTGGCATTATGCCCAGTACATGACCTTATGGGACTTTCCTACTTGGCAGTACATCTACGTATTA
GTCATCGCTATTACCATGGTGATGCGGTTTTGGCAGTACATCAATGGGCGTGGATAGCGGTTTGACTCAC
GGGGATTTCCAAGTCTCCACCCCATTGACGTCAATGGGAGTTTGTTTTGGCACCAAAATCAACGGGACTT
TCCAAAATGTCGTAACAACTCCGCCCCATTGACGCAAATGGGCGGTAGGCGTGTACGGTGGGAGGTCTAT
ATAAGCAGAGCTCTCTGGCTAACTGTCGGGATCAACAAGTTTGTACAAAAAAGCAGGCTCCGAATTCACC
GGTGCCGCCACCATGATTAAGATCGCTACGCGGAAGTACCTGGGGAAACAGAACGTCTACGACATAGGTG
TGGAGCGCGATCACAACTTTGCTCTGAAAAATGGATTTATCGCCAGCAACTGCTTGGTTGACGGCAATTT
CGATGATGCAGCTTGGGCGCAGGGTCGATGCGACGCAATCGTCCGATCCGGAGCCGGGACTGTCGGGCGT
ACACAAATCGCCCGCAGAAGCGCGGCCGTCTGGACCGATGGCTGTGTAGAAGTACTCGCCGATAGTGGAA
ACCGACGCCCCAGCACTCGTCCGAGGGCAAAGGAATAGTTAATTAAGAATTCGACCCAGCTTTCTTGTAC
AAAGTGGTTGGTAAGCCTATCCCTAACCCTCTCCTCGGTCTCGATTCTACGTAGTAATGAGCTAGCAGTC
TCGAGGTTAACGAATTCCGCCCCCCCCCTAACGTTACTGGCCGAAGCCGCTTGGAATAAGGCCGGTGTGC
GCTTGTCTATATGTTATTTTCCACCATATTGCCGTCTTTTGGCAATGTGAGGGCCCGGAAACCTGGCCCT
GTCTTCTTGACGAGCATTCCTAGGGGTCTTTCCCCTCTCGCCAAAGGAATGCAAGGTCTGTTGAATGTCG
TGAAGGAAGCAGTTCCTCTGGAAGCTTCTTGAAGACAAACAACGTCTGTAGCGACCCTTTGCAGGCAGCG
GAACCCCCCACCTGGCGACAGGTGCCCCTGCGGCCAAAAGCCACGTGTATAAGATACACCTGCAAAGGCG
GCACAACCCCAGTGCCACGTTGTGAGTTGGATAGTTGTGGAAAGAGTCAAATGGCTCTCCTCAAGCGTAT
TCAACAAGGGGCTGAAGGATGCCCAGAAGGTACCCCATTGTATGGGATCTGATCTGGGGCCTCGGTGCAC
ATGCTTTACATGTGTTTAGTCGAGGTTAAAAAAACGTCTAGGCCCCCCGAACCACGGGGACGTGGTTTTC
CTTTGAAAAACACGATAATACCATGGTGAGCAAGGGCGAGGAGGATAACATGGCCATCATCAAGGAGTTC
ATGCGCTTCAAGGTGCACATGGAGGGCTCCGTGAACGGCCACGAGTTCGAGATCGAGGGCGAGGGCGAGG
GCCGCCCCTACGAGGGCACCCAGACCGCCAAGCTGAAGGTGACCAAGGGTGGCCCCCTGCCCTTCGCCTG
GGACATCCTGTCCCCTCAGTTCATGTACGGCTCCAAGGCCTACGTGAAGCACCCCGCCGACATCCCCGAC
TACTTGAAGCTGTCCTTCCCCGAGGGCTTCAAGTGGGAGCGCGTGATGAACTTCGAGGACGGCGGCGTGG
TGACCGTGACCCAGGACTCCTCCCTGCAGGACGGCGAGTTCATCTACAAGGTGAAGCTGCGCGGCACCAA
CTTCCCCTCCGACGGCCCCGTAATGCAGAAGAAGACCATGGGCTGGGAGGCCTCCTCCGAGCGGATGTAC
CCCGAGGACGGCGCCCTGAAGGGCGAGATCAAGCAGAGGCTGAAGCTGAAGGACGGCGGCCACTACGACG
CTGAGGTCAAGACCACCTACAAGGCCAAGAAGCCCGTGCAGCTGCCCGGCGCCTACAACGTCAACATCAA
GTTGGACATCACCTCCCACAACGAGGACTACACCATCGTGGAACAGTACGAACGCGCCGAGGGCCGCCAC
TCCACCGGCGGCATGGACGAGCTGTACAAGTAACACCGGTGGCGCGTTAAGTCGACAATCAACCTCTGGA
TTACAAAATTTGTGAAAGATTGACTGGTATTCTTAACTATGTTGCTCCTTTTACGCTATGTGGATACGCT
GCTTTAATGCCTTTGTATCATGCTATTGCTTCCCGTATGGCTTTCATTTTCTCCTCCTTGTATAAATCCT
GGTTGCTGTCTCTTTATGAGGAGTTGTGGCCCGTTGTCAGGCAACGTGGCGTGGTGTGCACTGTGTTTGC
TGACGCAACCCCCACTGGTTGGGGCATTGCCACCACCTGTCAGCTCCTTTCCGGGACTTTCGCTTTCCCC
CTCCCTATTGCCACGGCGGAACTCATCGCCGCCTGCCTTGCCCGCTGCTGGACAGGGGCTCGGCTGTTGG
GCACTGACAATTCCGTGGTGTTGTCGGGGAAATCATCGTCCTTTCCTTGGCTGCTCGCCTGTGTTGCCAC
CTGGATTCTGCGCGGGACGTCCTTCTGCTACGTCCCTTCGGCCCTCAATCCAGCGGACCTTCCTTCCCGC
GGCCTGCTGCCGGCTCTGCGGCCTCTTCCGCGTCTTCGCCTTCGCCCTCAGACGAGTCGGATCTCCCTTT
GGGCCGCCTCCCCGCGTCGACTTTAAGACCAATGACTTACAAGGCAGCTGTAGATCTTAGCCACTTTTTA
AAAGAAAAGGGGGGACTGGAAGGGCTAATTCACTCCCAACGAAGACAAGATCTGCTTTTTGCTTGTACTG
GGTCTCTCTGGTTAGACCAGATCTGAGCCTGGGAGCTCTCTGGCTAACTAGGGAACCCACTGCTTAAGCC
TCAATAAAGCTTGCCTTGAGTGCTTCAAGTAGTGTGTGCCCGTCTGTTGTGTGACTCTGGTAACTAGAGA
TCCCTCAGACCCTTTTAGTCAGTGTGGAAAATCTCTAGCAGTACGTATAGTAGTTCATGTCATCTTATTA
TTCAGTATTTATAACTTGCAAAGAAATGAATATCAGAGAGTGAGAGGAACTTGTTTATTGCAGCTTATAA
TGGTTACAAATAAAGCAATAGCATCACAAATTTCACAAATAAAGCATTTTTTTCACTGCATTCTAGTTGT
GGTTTGTCCAAACTCATCAATGTATCTTATCATGTCTGGCTCTAGCTATCCCGCCCCTAACTCCGCCCAT
CCCGCCCCTAACTCCGCCCAGTTCCGCCCATTCTCCGCCCCATGGCTGACTAATTTTTTTTATTTATGCA
GAGGCCGAGGCCGCCTCGGCCTCTGAGCTATTCCAGAAGTAGTGAGGAGGCTTTTTTGGAGGCCTAGGGA
CGTACCCAATTCGCCCTATAGTGAGTCGTATTACGCGCGCTCACTGGCCGTCGTTTTACAACGTCGTGAC
TGGGAAAACCCTGGCGTTACCCAACTTAATCGCCTTGCAGCACATCCCCCTTTCGCCAGCTGGCGTAATA
GCGAAGAGGCCCGCACCGATCGCCCTTCCCAACAGTTGCGCAGCCTGAATGGCGAATGGG
[124 nt withheld, positions 3841-3964]
C
[91 nt withheld, positions 3966-4056]
A
[49 nt withheld, positions 4058-4106]
CCTTTGACGTTGGAGTCCACGTTCTTT
[37 nt withheld, positions 4134-4170]
ACCCTATCTCGGTCTATTCTTTTGATTTATAAGGGATTTTGCCGATTTCGGCCTATTGGTTAAAAAATGA
GCTGATTTAACAAAAATTTAACGCGAATTTTAACAAAATATTAACGCTTACAATTTAGGTGGCACTTTTC
GGGGAAATGTGCGCGGAACCCCTATTTGTTTATTTTTCTAAATACATTCAAATATGTATCCGCTCATGAG
ACAATAACCCTGATAAATGCTTCAATAATATTGAAAAAGGAAGAGTATGAGTATTCAACATTTCCGTGTC
GCCCTTATTCCCTTTTTTGCGGCATTTTGCCTTCCTGTTTTTGCTCACCCAGAAACGCTGGTGAAAGTAA
AAGATGCTGAAGATCAGTTGGGTGCACGAGTGGGTTACATCGAACTGGATCTCAACAGCGGTAAGATCCT
TGAGAGTTTTCGCCCCGAAGAACGTTTTCCAATGATGAGCACTTTTAAAGTTCTGCTATGTGGCGCGGTA
TTATCCCGTATTGACGCCGGGCAAGAGCAACTCGGTCGCCGCATACACTATTCTCAGAATGACTTGGTTG
AGTACTCACCAGTCACAGAAAAGCATCTTACGGATGGCATGACAGTAAGAGAATTATGCAGTGCTGCCAT
AACCATGAGTGATAACACTGCGGCCAACTTACTTCTGACAACGATCGGAGGACCGAAGGAGCTAACCGCT
TTTTTGCACAACATGGGGGATCATGTAACTCGCCTTGATCGTTGGGAACCGGAGCTGAATGAAGCCATAC
CAAACGACGAGCGTGACACCACGATGCCTGTAGCAATGGCAACAACGTTGCGCAAACTATTAACTGGCGA
ACTACTTACTCTAGCTTCCCGGCAACAATTAATAGACTGGATGGAGGCGGATAAAGTTGCAGGACCACTT
CTGCGCTCGGCCCTTCCGGCTGGCTGGTTTATTGCTGATAAATCTGGAGCCGGTGAGCGTGGGTCTCGCG
GTATCATTGCAGCACTGGGGCCAGATGGTAAGCCCTCCCGTATCGTAGTTATCTACACGACGGGGAGTCA
GGCAACTATGGATGAACGAAATAGACAGATCGCTGAGATAGGTGCCTCACTGATTAAGCATTGGTAACTG
TCAGACCAAGTTTACTCATATATACTTTAGATTGATTTAAAACTTCATTTTTAATTTAAAAGGATCTAGG
TGAAGATCCTTTTTGATAATCTCATGACCAAAATCCCTTAACGTGAGTTTTCGTTCCACTGAGCGTCAGA
CCCCGTAGAAAAGATCAAAGGATCTTCTTGAGATCCTTTTTTTCTGCGCGTAATCTGCTGCTTGCAAACA
AAAAAACCACCGCTACCAGCGGTGGTTTGTTTGCCGGATCAAGAGCTACCAACTCTTTTTCCGAAGGTAA
CTGGCTTCAGCAGAGCGCAGATACCAAATACTGTTCTTCTAGTGTAGCCGTAGTTAGGCCACCACTTCAA
GAACTCTGTAGCACCGCCTACATACCTCGCTCTGCTAATCCTGTTACCAGTGGCTGCTGCCAGTGGCGAT
AAGTCGTGTCTTACCGGGTTGGACTCAAGACGATAGTTACCGGATAAGGCGCAGCGGTCGGGCTGAACGG
GGGGTTCGTGCACACAGCCCAGCTTGGAGCGAACGACCTACACCGAACTGAGATACCTACAGCGTGAGCT
ATGAGAAAGCGCCACGCTTCCCGAAGGGAGAAAGGCGGACAGGTATCCGGTAAGCGGCAGGGTCGGAACA
GGAGAGCGCACGAGGGAGCTTCCAGGGGGAAACGCCTGGTATCTTTATAGTCCTGTCGGGTTTCGCCACC
TCTGACTTGAGCGTCGATTTTTGTGATGCTCGTCAGGGGGGCGGAGCCTATGGAAAAACGCCAGCAACGC
GGCCTTTTTACGGTTCCTGGCCTTTTGCTGGCCTTTTGCTCACATGTTCTTTCCTGCGTTATCCCCTGAT
TCTGTGGATAACCGTATTACCGCCTTTGAGTGAGCTGATACCGCTCGCCGCAGCCGAACGACCGAGCGCA
GCGAGTCAGTGAGCGAGGAAGCGGAAGAGCGCCCAATACGCAAACCGCCTCTCCCCGCGCGTTGGCCGAT
TCATTAATGCAGCTGGCACGACAGGTTTCCCGACTGGAAAGCGGGCAGTGAGCGCAACGCAATTAATGTG
AGTTAGCTCACTCATTAGGCACCCCAGGCTTTACACTTTATGCTTCCGGCTCGTATGTTGTGTGGAATTG
TGAGCGGATAACAATTTCACACAGGAAACAGCTATGACCATGATTACGCCAAGCGCGCAATTAACCCTCA
CTAAAGGGAACAAAAGCTGGAGCTGCAAGCTTAATGTAGTCTTATGCAATACTCTTGTAGTCTTGCAACA
TGGTAACGATGAGTTAGCAACATGCCTTACAAGGAGAGAAAAAGCACCGTGCATGCCGATTGGTGGAAGT
AAGGTGGTACGATCGTGCCTTATTAGGAAGGCAACAGACGGGTCTGACATGGATTGGACGAACCACTGAA
TTGCCGCATTGCAGAGATATTGTATTTAAGTGCCTAGCTCGATACATAAACGGGTCTCTCTGGTTAGACC
AGATCTGAGCCTGGGAGCTCTCTGGCTAACTAGGGAACCCACTGCTTAAGCCTCAATAAAGCTTGCCTTG
AGTGCTTCAAGTAGTGTGTGCCCGTCTGTTGTGTGACTCTGGTAACTAGAGATCCCTCAGACCCTTTTAG
TCAGTGTGGAAAATCTCTAGCAGTGGCGCCCGAACAGGGACTTGAAAGCGAAAGGGAAACCAGAGGAGCT
CTCTCGACGCAGGACTCGGCTTGCTGAAGCGCGCACGGCAAGAGGCGAGGGGCGGCGACTGGTGAGTACG
CCAAAAATTTTGACTAGCGGAGGCTAGAAGGAGAGAGATGGGTGCGAGAGCGTCAGTATTAAGCGGGGGA
GAATTAGATCGCGATGGGAAAAAATTCGGTTAAGGCCAGGGGGAAAGAAAAAATATAAATTAAAACATAT
AGTATGGGCAAGCAGGGAGCTAGAACGATTCGCAGTTAATCCTGGCCTGTTAGAAACATCAGAAGGCTGT
AGACAAATACTGGGACAGCTACAACCATCCCTTCAGACAGGATCAGAAGAACTTAGATCATTATATAATA
CAGTAGCAACCCTCTATTGTGTGCATCAAAGGATAGAGATAAAAGACACCAAGGAAGCTTTAGACAAGAT
AGAGGAAGAGCAAAACAAAAGTAAGACCACCGCACAGCAAGCGGCCGCTGATCTTCAGACCTGGAGGAGG
AGATATGAGGGACAATTGGAGAAGTGAATTATATAAATATAAAGTAGTAAAAATTGAACCATTAGGAGTA
GCACCCACCAAGGCAAAGAGAAGAGTGGTGCAGAGAGAAAAAAGAGCAGTGGGAATAGGAGCTTTGTTCC
TTGGGTTCTTGGGAGCAGCAGGAAGCACTATGGGCGCAGCGTCAATGACGCTGACGGTACAGGCCAGACA
ATTATTGTCTGGTATAGTGCAGCAGCAGAACAATTTGCTGAGGGCTATTGAGGCGCAACAGCATCTGTTG
CAACTCACAGTCTGGGGCATCAAGCAGCTCCAGGCAAGAATCCTGGCTGTGGAAAGATACCTAAAGGATC
AACAGCTCCTGGGGATTTGGGGTTGCTCTGGAAAACTCATTTGCACCACTGCTGTGCCTTGGAATGCTAG
TTGGAGTAATAAATCTCTGGAACAGATTTGGAATCACACGACCTGGATGGAGTGGGACAGAGAAATTAAC
AATTACACAAGCTTAATACACTCCTTAATTGAAGAATCGCAAAACCAGCAAGAAAAGAATGAACAAGAAT
TATTGGAATTAGATAAATGGGCAAGTTTGTGGAATTGGTTTAACATAACAAATTGGCTGTGGTATATAAA
ATTATTCATAATGATAGTAGGAGGCTTGGTAGGTTTAAGAATAGTTTTTGCTGTACTTTCTATAGTGAAT
AGAGTTAGGCAGGGATATTCACCATTATCGTTTCAGACCCACCTCCCAACCCCGAGGGGACCCTTGCGCC
TTTTCCAAGGCAGCCCTGGGTTTGCGCAGGGACGCGGCTGCTCTGGGCGTGGTTCCGGGAAACGCAGCGG
CGCCGACCCTGGGTCTCGCACATTCTTCACGTCCGTTCGCAGCGTCACCCGGATCTTCGCCGCTACCCTT
GTGGGCCCCCCGGCGACGCTTCCTGCTCCGCCCCTAAGTCGGGAAGGTTCCTTGCGGTTCGCGGCGTGCC
GGACGTGACAAACGGAAGCCGCACGTCTCACTAGTACCCTCGCAGACGGACAGCGCCAGGGAGCAATGGC
AGCGCGCCGACCGCGATGGGCTGTGGCCAATAGCGGCTGCTCAGCAGGGCGCGCCGAGAGCAGCGGCCGG
GAAGGGGCGGTGCGGGAGGCGGGGTGTGGGGCGGTAGTGTGGGCCCTGTTCCTGCCCGCGCGGTGTTCCG
CATTCTGCAAGCCTCCGGAGCGCACGTCGGCAGTCGGCTCCCTCGTTGACCGAATCACCGACCTCTCTCC
CCAGGGGGTACCCAGCTGTCTAGAGAATTCTAGATCTTGAGACAAATGGCAGTATTCATCCACAATTTTA
AAAGAAAAGGGGGGATTGGGGGGTACAGTGCAGGGGAAAGAATAGTAGACATAATAGCAACAGACATACA
AACTAAAGAATTACAAAAACAAATTACAAAAATTCAAAATTTTCGGGTTTATTACAGGGACAGCAGAGAT
CCACTTTGGCGCCGGCTCGAGGGGG
